Addgene plasmid #105969: hsp70:Stathmin1-mKate2
Purpose: heat shock inducible transgenesis, stathmin stmn1 orig. from addgene #31326
Depositing lab: Caren Norden. Depositing organization: Max Planck Institute of Molecular Cell Biology and Genetics. Publication: Non-canonical features of the Golgi apparatus in bipolar epithelial neural stem cells. Taverna E, Mora-Bermudez F, Strzyz PJ, Florio M, Icha J, Haffner C, Norden C, Wilsch-Brauninger M, Huttner WB. Sci Rep. 2016 Feb 16;6:21206. doi: 10.1038/srep21206. PubMed 26879757.
Backbone
  Vector backbone: GWpTol2Dest(R4-R3)pA
  Vector type: Bacterial Expression
Growth in bacteria
  Bacterial resistance: Ampicillin, 100 μg/mL
  Growth temperature: 37°C
  Growth strain: DH5alpha
  Copy number: High Copy
Gene/Insert
  Gene/Insert name: Stathmin1
  Species: H. sapiens (human)
  Entrez Gene: STMN1 (a.k.a. C1orf215, LAP18, Lag, OP18, PP17, PP19, PR22, SMN)
  Tag / fusion protein: mKate2 (C terminal on insert)
  Cloning method: Gateway Cloning
Terms and licenses: Academic/Nonprofit Terms; Industry Terms: Not Available to Industry
How to cite: hsp70:Stathmin1-mKate2 was a gift from Caren Norden (Addgene plasmid # 105969 ; http://n2t.net/addgene:105969 ; RRID:Addgene_105969)
