[The description below was written by a language model from this plasmid's Addgene catalogue record and pLannotate feature annotations shown in this document.]
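Description:
hsp70:Stathmin1-mKate2 is a Gateway-assembled expression clone built in the GWpTol2Dest(R4-R3)pA destination backbone, a pBluescript-derived plasmid whose name indicates a Tol2 transposon vector. The stated purpose is heat shock inducible transgenesis. Although the repository lists the vector type as bacterial expression, the bacterial elements serve only for propagation: a high-copy ColE1/pUC origin and an ampicillin resistance gene (β-lactamase with its own promoter), alongside remnants of the parental cloning vector such as an M13 origin fragment, lac promoter/operator sequences and a T3 promoter. The short fragment annotated as medaka tyrosinase probably reflects Tol2-derived sequence, since Tol2 was first identified as an insertion in that gene. The Tol2 arms themselves are not explicitly annotated in the feature table.

The payload is a three-part multisite Gateway assembly delimited by attB4, attB1, attB2 and attB3 sites. The roughly 1.5 kb interval between attB4 and attB1 carries no annotation, but from the construct name it is expected to hold the hsp70 heat shock promoter. The middle position contains the human STMN1 (stathmin 1/OP18) coding sequence, noted as originating from another deposited plasmid. The 3' position supplies mKate2, a monomeric far-red fluorescent protein, fused to the C terminus of stathmin across the attB2 site. An SV40 polyadenylation signal from the backbone lies downstream of attB3.

Stathmin destabilizes microtubules by preventing their assembly and promoting disassembly. The construct therefore allows temperature-triggered, temporally controlled expression of this microtubule regulator, with expressing cells identified by red fluorescence. The recipient organism is not stated in the record.
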