Features (pLannotate 1.2.2; 20 found; start..end, strand, type, name):
      7..228     -  rep_origin     M13 ori (fragment) (sequence partly withheld): M13 bacteriophage origin of replication; arrow indicates direction of (+) strand synthesis
    228..515     +  CDS            tyr (fragment) (sequence partly withheld): TYRO_ORYLA - Also known as tyro. Experimental evidence at transcript level: Swiss-Prot protein existence level 2. This is a copper-containing oxidase that functions in the formation of pigments such as melanins and other polyphenolic compounds. From Oryzias latipes (Japanese rice fish) (Japanese killifish).
   1097..1117    +  protein_bind   attB4: mutant version of attB; core recombination site for the Gateway® BP reaction BP Clonase™
   2638..2658    +  protein_bind   attB1: mutant version of attB; core recombination site for the Gateway® BP reaction BP Clonase™
   2664..3110    +  CDS            STMN1: STMN1_HUMAN - Also known as C1orf215, LAP18, OP18. Experimental evidence at protein level: Swiss-Prot protein existence level 1. Involved in the regulation of the microtubule (MT) filament system by destabilizing microtubules. Prevents assembly and promotes disassembly of microtubules. Phosphorylation at Ser-16 may be required for axon formation during neurogenesis. Involved in the control of the learned and innate fear (By similarity). From Homo sapiens (Human).
   3115..3135    -  protein_bind   attB2: mutant version of attB; core recombination site for the Gateway® BP reaction BP Clonase™
   3138..3836    +  CDS            mKate2: monomeric far-red fluorescent protein (Shcherbo et al., 2009) mammalian codon-optimized
   3838..3858    -  protein_bind   attB3: mutant version of attB; core recombination site for the Gateway® BP reaction BP Clonase™
   3862..3882    +  CDS            lacZα (fragment): LacZα fragment of β-galactosidase; lacZ fragment
   3898..4032    -  polyA_signal   SV40 poly(A) signal: SV40 polyadenylation signal
   4055..4138    -  CDS            large T antigen (fragment): large T antigen from SV40 (simian virus 40)
   4704..4744    -  misc_feature   MCS (fragment): pBluescript multiple cloning site
   4757..4775    -  promoter       T3 promoter: promoter for bacteriophage T3 RNA polymerase
   4820..4836    -  protein_bind   lac operator: The lac repressor binds to the lac operator to inhibit transcription in E. coli. This inhibition can be relieved by adding lactose or isopropyl-β-D-thiogalactopyranoside (IPTG). lac repressor encoded by lacI
   4844..4874    -  promoter       lac promoter: promoter for the E. coli lac operon
   4889..4910    -  protein_bind   CAP binding site: CAP binding activates transcription in the presence of cAMP. E. coli catabolite activator protein
   4923..5015    -  CDS            lacI (fragment): lac repressor; lacI; The lac repressor binds to the lac operator to inhibit transcription in E. coli. This inhibition can be relieved by adding lactose or isopropyl-β-D-thiogalactopyranoside (IPTG).
   5198..5786    -  rep_origin     ori: high-copy-number ColE1/pMB1/pBR322/pUC origin of replication
   5957..6817    -  CDS            AmpR: β-lactamase; bla; confers resistance to ampicillin, carbenicillin, and related antibiotics
   6818..6922    -  promoter       AmpR promoter: bla
>Addgene plasmid #105969 | hsp70:Stathmin1-mKate2 | addgene full sequence | sequence record 203033 | Addgene NGS Result
CCACCTAAATTGTAAGCGTTAATATTTTGTTAAAATTCGCGTTAAATTTTTGTTAAATCAGCTCATTTTT
TAACCAATAGGCCGAAATCGGCAAAATCCCTTATAAATCAAAAGAATAGACCGAGATAGGGT
[37 nt withheld, positions 133-169]
AAAGAACGTGGACTCCAACGTCAAAGG
[32 nt withheld, positions 197-228]
GCTGGCTAAGAACTCATCAGCCTCCCCGGTCCATCTACCCACGTACCAATGCACCAATTGGCCACAATGA
CGGCTACTACATGGTGCCATTCCTTCCTCTTTATAGGAATGGAGACTACCTCCTGTCCAACAATGCTCTT
GGATACGAGTACGCCTACCTGTTGGACCCAGGTCATTGCACAACACCAGAAATGCCCTCTGATCTGCAAA
AGACGTGAATATCTGTTCAGACACCCATATCCACTCTGTTCCACACAGGTCAGAGGTTTGTCCAGGAGTT
CTTGACAGAGGTGTAAAAAGTACTCAAAAATTTTACTCAAGTGAAAGTACAAGTACTTAGGGAAAATTTT
ACTCAATTAAAAGTAAAAGTATCTGGCTAGAATCTTACTTGAGTAAAAGTAAAAAAGTACTCCATTAAAA
TTGTACTTGAGTATTAAGGAAGTAAAAGTAAAAGCAAGAAAGAAAACTAGAGATTCTTGTTTAAGCTTTT
AATCTCAAAAAACATTAAATGAAATGCATACAAGGTTTTATCCTGCTTTAGAACTGTTTGTATTTAATTA
TCAAACTATAAGACAGACAATCTAATGCCAGTACACGCTACTCAAAGTTGTAAAACCTCAGATTTAACTT
CAGTAGAAGCTGATTCTCAAAATTGTTAGTGTCAAGCCTAGCTCTTTTGGGGCTGAAAAGCAATCCTGCA
GTGCTGAAAAGCCTCTCACAGGCAGCCGATGCGGGAAGAGGTGTATTAGTCTTGATAGAGAGGCTGCAAA
TAGCAGGAAACGTGAGCAGAGACTCCCTGGTGTCTGAAACACAGGCCAGATGGGCCCTCGAGCAGGAAAC
AGCTATGACCATGATTACGCCAAGCTATCAACTTTGTATAGAAAAGTTGCTTCAGGGGTGTCGCTTGGTT
ATTTCCAAAAATCAAATTAATTTTATTAAACTATTAGAACGAGCATGTTTTGTCTATATGCTACAGAAGA
TAAAAAATAATAGGAGTTAACAGTTATAAAACAACACACTTTGTTTCTATTGATTGTTGACCACACTGGG
GTCTCATTAAGTTAGATTAAAGACACACTAACTGGGTCAAAAGCAGCAGATTGATTTCATAGCACCAGGG
TAAACTTTCTAACACTTTTACGGCAATCATATACATTAAAATTAAATACAGACCACGACTGAACAAGGAG
GATGATCTCCAATATTAAACAAAGAGACTTGTGCCTATTTCTCTGAGGGTAAACATGACCTCTCAAGTTA
GCAAGTTGGTTTTAACACTACAAAAATAGTTAAGACTGCAATCCCAGAATAAAGTATTGGTTTTAACCAA
TCAATATAGTACAGTAAACATCCATTTGTTTTGTTGAAACGTTAAACAAATCTGACCAAAGCTATTAGCT
TATATAAAACAGGTTTGCCTTCTATGTAGCTGAAAACACCACAGGCCCGATTTTGCTACTGTGTAAAACA
TTTCAGCAAGATTTTTTTATTGCATTTTTTTTTACTGAATCGTTCAAACATTTTATCATTTTAGTTTGTT
CATTCATTGCAACTGGAAAAACAACACATCACACAACCGCACATATTTCAGCAATAAGTACAATAAAACA
CTCAAATAAAAAAAACATTTTAAATCTCTTTGTATTTTTGACCGCTGTTTCGCGTAATTTCACGGTAAAA
CTCTGGAAATCTCCACTACATTCCTCTCAGCGGCTCCTCTCAATGACAGCTGAAGAAGTGACGCGGCTGC
CTGCTGTGTTTTGATTGGTCGAATTCACTGGAGGCTTCCAGAACAGTGTAGAGTCTGAACGGGTGCGCGC
TCTGCTGTATTTAAAGGGCGAAAGAGAGACCGCAGAGAAACTCAACCGAAGAGAAGCGACTTGACAAAGA
AGAAAAGAGCAGCCTGACAGGACTTTTTCCCCGACGAGGTGTTTATTCGCTCTATTTAAGAATCTACTGT
AAGGTAAGTCTCAATATATTGTACTCTATTGGCTAATCAGAATTATATAGAGATTATATGTACTTAATGT
CAAAAAATCAACTTTGTATATGTAATCTTTTTACATGTGGACTGCCTATGTTCATCTTATTTTAGGTCTA
CTAGAAAATTATATTTCCCGTTTTCACAATAAGGATTTTTAAAAAAAGCAATGAACAGACGGGCATTTAC
TTTATGTTGCTGACATTATTTTATATGAGCATAATAACCATAAATACTAGCAAATGTCCTAAATGAATTT
GTGTTAATGTTGTCTACAAAAGAAAATTAGCGTTTTACTTGTACAACTAATAATAACTTGGTTATTAAGA
GAATTTCACTTGTTGACTAGAAAAATCCTTTCATAATGAAACAATTGCACCATAAATTGTATAAATATAA
AATTAATTCTAATTGTTTTTTTTTCCTGCCAAGTTTGTACAAAAAAGCAGGCTGGATGGCTTCTTCTGAT
ATCCAGGTGAAAGAACTGGAGAAGCGTGCCTCAGGCCAGGCTTTTGAGCTGATTCTCAGCCCTCGGTCAA
AAGAATCTGTTCCAGAATTCCCCCTTTCCCCTCCAAAGAAGAAGGATCTTTCCCTGGAGGAAATTCAGAA
GAAATTAGAAGCTGCAGAAGAAAGACGCAAGTCCCATGAAGCTGAGGTCTTGAAGCAGCTGGCTGAGAAA
CGAGAGCACGAGAAAGAAGTGCTTCAGAAGGCAATAGAAGAGAACAACAACTTCAGTAAAATGGCAGAAG
AGAAACTGACCCACAAAATGGAAGCTAATAAAGAGAACCGAGAGGCACAAATGGCTGCCAAACTGGAACG
TTTGCGAGAGAAGGATAAGCACATTGAAGAAGTGCGGAAGAACAAAGAATCCAAAGACCCTGCTGACGAG
ACTGAAGCTGACGACCCAGCTTTCTTGTACAAAGTGGGAATGGTGAGCGAGCTGATTAAGGAGAACATGC
ACATGAAGCTGTACATGGAGGGCACCGTGAACAACCACCACTTCAAGTGCACATCCGAGGGCGAAGGCAA
GCCCTACGAGGGCACCCAGACCATGAGAATCAAGGCGGTCGAGGGCGGCCCTCTCCCCTTCGCCTTCGAC
ATCCTGGCTACCAGCTTCATGTACGGCAGCAAAACCTTCATCAACCACACCCAGGGCATCCCCGACTTCT
TTAAGCAGTCCTTCCCCGAGGGCTTCACATGGGAGAGAGTCACCACATACGAAGACGGGGGCGTGCTGAC
CGCTACCCAGGACACCAGCCTCCAGGACGGCTGCCTCATCTACAACGTCAAGATCAGAGGGGTGAACTTC
CCATCCAACGGCCCTGTGATGCAGAAGAAAACACTCGGCTGGGAGGCCTCCACCGAGACCCTGTACCCCG
CTGACGGCGGCCTGGAAGGCAGAGCCGACATGGCCCTGAAGCTCGTGGGCGGGGGCCACCTGATCTGCAA
CTTGAAGACCACATACAGATCCAAGAAACCCGCTAAGAACCTCAAGATGCCCGGCGTCTACTATGTGGAC
AGAAGACTGGAAAGAATCAAGGAGGCCGACAAAGAGACCTACGTCGAGCAGCACGAGGTGGCTGTGGCCA
GATACTGCGACCTCCCTAGCAAACTGGGGCACAGATGAGCAACTTTATTATACATAGTTGATAATTCACT
GGCCGTCGTTTTACGGTACCATCGATGATGATCCAGACATGATAAGATACATTGATGAGTTTGGACAAAC
CACAACTAGAATGCAGTGAAAAAAATGCTTTATTTGTGAAATTTGTGATGCTATTGCTTTATTTGTAACC
ATTATAAGCTGCAATAAACAAGTTAACAACAACAATTGCATTCATTTTATGTTTCAGGTTCAGGGGGAGG
TGTGGGAGGTTTTTTAAAGCAAGTAAAACCTCTACAAATGTGGTATGGCTGATTATGATCCTCTAGATCA
GATCTGCGAAGATACGGCCACGGGTGCTCTTGATCCTGTGGCTGATTTTGGACTGTGCTGCTCGCAGCTG
CTGATGAATCACATACTTCCTCCATTTTCTTCCACTGATTGACTGTTATAATTTCCCTAATTTCCAGGTC
AAGGTGCTGTGCATTGTGGTAATAGATGTGACATGACGTCACTTCCAAAGGACCAATGAACATGTCTGAC
CAATTTCATATAATGTGAAAACGATTTTCATAGGCAGAATAAATAACATTTAAATTAAACTGGGCATCAG
CGCAATTCAATTGGTTTGGTAATAGCAAGGGAAAATAGAATGAAGTGATCTCCAAAAAATAAGTACTTTT
TGACTGTAAATAAAATTGTAAGGAGTAAAAAGTACTTTTTTTTCTAAAAAAATGTAATTAAGTAAAAGTA
AAAGTATTGATTTTTAATTGTACTCAAGTAAAGTAAAAATCCCCAAAAATAATACTTAAGTACAGTAATC
AAGTAAAATTACTCAAGTACTTTACACCTCTGGTTCTTGACCCCCTACCTTCAGCAAGCCCAGCAGATCC
ACTAGTTCTAGAGCGGCCGCCACCGCGGTGGAGCTCCAGCTTTTGTTCCCTTTAGTGAGGGTTAATTGCG
CGCTTGGCGTAATCATGGTCATAGCTGTTTCCTGTGTGAAATTGTTATCCGCTCACAATTCCACACAACA
TACGAGCCGGAAGCATAAAGTGTAAAGCCTGGGGTGCCTAATGAGTGAGCTAACTCACATTAATTGCGTT
GCGCTCACTGCCCGCTTTCCAGTCGGGAAACCTGTCGTGCCAGCTGCATTAATGAATCGGCCAACGCGCG
GGGAGAGGCGGTTTGCGTATTGGGCGCTCTTCCGCTTCCTCGCTCACTGACTCGCTGCGCTCGGTCGTTC
GGCTGCGGCGAGCGGTATCAGCTCACTCAAAGGCGGTAATACGGTTATCCACAGAATCAGGGGATAACGC
AGGAAAGAACATGTGAGCAAAAGGCCAGCAAAAGGCCAGGAACCGTAAAAAGGCCGCGTTGCTGGCGTTT
TTCCATAGGCTCCGCCCCCCTGACGAGCATCACAAAAATCGACGCTCAAGTCAGAGGTGGCGAAACCCGA
CAGGACTATAAAGATACCAGGCGTTTCCCCCTGGAAGCTCCCTCGTGCGCTCTCCTGTTCCGACCCTGCC
GCTTACCGGATACCTGTCCGCCTTTCTCCCTTCGGGAAGCGTGGCGCTTTCTCATAGCTCACGCTGTAGG
TATCTCAGTTCGGTGTAGGTCGTTCGCTCCAAGCTGGGCTGTGTGCACGAACCCCCCGTTCAGCCCGACC
GCTGCGCCTTATCCGGTAACTATCGTCTTGAGTCCAACCCGGTAAGACACGACTTATCGCCACTGGCAGC
AGCCACTGGTAACAGGATTAGCAGAGCGAGGTATGTAGGCGGTGCTACAGAGTTCTTGAAGTGGTGGCCT
AACTACGGCTACACTAGAAGAACAGTATTTGGTATCTGCGCTCTGCTGAAGCCAGTTACCTTCGGAAAAA
GAGTTGGTAGCTCTTGATCCGGCAAACAAACCACCGCTGGTAGCGGTGGTTTTTTTGTTTGCAAGCAGCA
GATTACGCGCAGAAAAAAAGGATCTCAAGAAGATCCTTTGATCTTTTCTACGGGGTCTGACGCTCAGTGG
AACGAAAACTCACGTTAAGGCATTTTGGTCATGAGATTATCAAAAAGGATCTTCACCTAGATCCTTTTAA
ATTAAAAATGAAGTTTTAAATCAATCTAAAGTATATATGAGTAAACTTGGTCTGACAGTTACCAATGCTT
AATCAGTGAGGCACCTATCTCAGCGATCTGTCTATTTCGTTCATCCATAGTTGCCTGACTCCCCGTCGTG
TAGATAACTACGATACGGGAGGGCTTACCATCTGGCCCCAGTGCTGCAATGATACCGCGAGACCCACGCT
CACCGGCTCCAGATTTATCAGCAATAAACCAGCCAGCCGGAAGGGCCGAGCGCAGAAGTGGTCCTGCAAC
TTTATCCGCCTCCATCCAGTCTATTAATTGTTGCCGGGAAGCTAGAGTAAGTAGTTCGCCAGTTAATAGT
TTGCGCAACGTTGTTGCCATTGCTACAGGCATCGTGGTGTCACGCTCGTCGTTTGGTATGGCTTCATTCA
GCTCCGGTTCCCAACGATCAAGGCGAGTTACATGATCCCCCATGTTGTGCAAAAAAGCGGTTAGCTCCTT
CGGTCCTCCGATCGTTGTCAGAAGTAAGTTGGCCGCAGTGTTATCACTCATGGTTATGGCAGCACTGCAT
AATTCTCTTACTGTCATGCCATCCGTAAGATGCTTTTCTGTGACTGGTGAGTACTCAACCAAGTCATTCT
GAGAATAGTGTATGCGGCGACCGAGTTGCTCTTGCCCGGCGTCAATACGGGATAATACCGCGCCACATAG
CAGAACTTTAAAAGTGCTCATCATTGGAAAACGTTCTTCGGGGCGAAAACTCTCAAGGATCTTACCGCTG
TTGAGATCCAGTTCGATGTAACCCACTCGTGCACCCAACTGATCTTCAGCATCTTTTACTTTCACCAGCG
TTTCTGGGTGAGCAAAAACAGGAAGGCAAAATGCCGCAAAAAAGGGAATAAGGGCGACACGGAAATGTTG
AATACTCATACTCTTCCTTTTTCAATATTATTGAAGCATTTATCAGGGTTATTGTCTCATGAGCGGATAC
ATATTTGAATGTATTTAGAAAAATAAACAAATAGGGGTTCCGCGCACATTTCCCCGAAAAGTG
